>Addgene plasmid #229723 | pGWB515_35S-HA-(ΔTP)DM3(Col-0) S214A | addgene full sequence | sequence record 477966 | Addgene NGS Result
TTTCACGCCCTTTTAAATATCCGATTATTCTAATAAACGCTCTTTTCTCTTAGGTTTACCCGCCAATATA
TCCTGTCAAACACTGATAGTTTAAACTGAAGGCGGGAAACGACAATCTGATCCAAGCTCAAGCTGCTCTA
GCATTCGCCATTCAGGCTGCGCAACTGTTGGGAAGGGCGATCGGTGCGGGCCTCTTCGCTATTACGCCAG
CTGGCGAAAGGGGGATGTGCTGCAAGGCGATTAAGTTGGGTAACGCCAGGGTTTTCCCAGTCACGACGTT
GTAAAACGACGGCCAGTGCCAAGCTTGCATGCCTGCAGGTCCCCAGATTAGCCTTTTCAATTTCAGAAAG
AATGCTAACCCACAGATGGTTAGAGAGGCTTACGCAGCAGGTCTCATCAAGACGATCTACCCGAGCAATA
ATCTCCAGGAAATCAAATACCTTCCCAAGAAGGTTAAAGATGCAGTCAAAAGATTCAGGACTAACTGCAT
CAAGAACACAGAGAAAGATATATTTCTCAAGATCAGAAGTACTATTCCAGTATGGACGATTCAAGGCTTG
CTTCACAAACCAAGGCAAGTAATAGAGATTGGAGTCTCTAAAAAGGTAGTTCCCACTGAATCAAAGGCCA
TGGAGTCAAAGATTCAAATAGAGGACCTAACAGAACTCGCCGTAAAGACTGGCGAACAGTTCATACAGAG
TCTCTTACGACTCAATGACAAGAAGAAAATCTTCGTCAACATGGTGGAGCACGACACACTTGTCTACTCC
AAAAATATCAAAGATACAGTCTCAGAAGACCAAAGGGCAATTGAGACTTTTCAACAAAGGGTAATATCCG
GAAACCTCCTCGGATTCCATTGCCCAGCTATCTGTCACTTTATTGTGAAGATAGTGGAAAAGGAAGGTGG
CTCCTACAAATGCCATCATTGCGATAAAGGAAAGGCCATCGTTGAAGATGCCTCTGCCGACAGTGGTCCC
AAAGATGGACCCCCACCCACGAGGAGCATCGTGGAAAAAGAAGACGTTCCAACCACGTCTTCAAAGCAAG
TGGATTGATGTGATATCTCCACTGACGTAAGGGATGACGCACAATCCCACTATCCTTCGCAAGACCCTTC
CTCTATATAAGGAAGTTCATTTCATTTGGAGAGAACACGGGGGACTCTAGAATGAGCGGGTTAATTAACA
TCTTTTACCCATACGATGTTCCTGACTATGCGGGCTATCCCTATGACGTCCCGGACTATGCAGGATCCTA
TCCATATGACGTTCCAGATTACGCTGCTCAGTGCAGCGCTGTTATCACAAGTTTGTACAAAAAAGCAGGC
TCCGAATTCGCCCTTATGGAAGCGGGATCGGTTTACGTCGATGTAGCTGGGGAATCGAAGTCGGAGCATG
TTACTGGGAAGTGGTTTTCGGTGCCGGAGCTCCGACTGCGTGACCACCGGTTCATAGTTCCTCTTGATTA
TTCCAAAAGTTCTCCCAAAATTACCGTCTTTGCTCGAGAGATCGTTGCGGGTAACTTGAAATTTGGAGCT
TTTTGATTCAGAGCTCTTTCTGTGATTACGAAGCTAAAAGTTTGTGTCTTTTGTTTTTTGTAGTTGGGAA
AGAGGAGCAAGCAATGCCGTATTTATTGTATTTGCAAGGTGGTCCAGGATTTGAAGGTCCAAGGCCTAGT
GAAGCTAGTGGATGGATTCAAAGAGCTTGTGAAGAGTTTCGAGTGGTCTTACTCGATCAAGTATGATGCT
TTCATAGTTTTATACTCTTCTCTGGACAGTTTTTTTAGTCTTTGTGTTGTTCTAATTTTGTTTGTCCTGC
AGCGAGGAACAGGCTTGTCCACTCCTTTAACATGTTCCTCTATGCTTCAATTCAAATCAGCAAAGGAATT
AGCTGATTATTTGGTTCACTTTCGAGCTGATAATATAGTTAAAGATGCTGAGTTTATTAGAGTTCGTCTT
GTTCCTAAGGCTGATCCTTGGACAATTTTGGGTCAGGTAATTTGTCTTTGTATTGTCTATTGGTCATCTT
GCTTCAGTTCTTGTCATTTGATTTTGTATTCATCTTTTTTTCTTCAAATCTACAGGCTTTCGGTGGCTTT
TGTGCACTTACATATCTGAGTTTTGCACCCGAAGGACTCAAACAAGTGCTAATAACTGGAGGAATTCCAC
CAATTGGTAAAGCATGTACAGCAGATGATGTATATGAAGCCGGTTTTGAACAAGTTGCTCGCCAAAATGA
AAAATACTACAAGAGATTCCCTCAAGACATTGAGATTGTTCGTGAACTCGTAAATTACTTGGCTGAATCT
GAAGGTGGCGGGGTGAGGGATTACAACATTTGCTCAATCCACTGACCAGTTTAGTTTAGTTCCTTACTTG
TCTCTGTTTCTTTGTCTTTAGGTACCTCTCCCATCAGGAGGCATTCTTACTCCTAAGGGTCTTCAAACTC
TTGGTCTTTCTGGTTTAGGATCAAGTACTGGTTTTGAGCGCCTGCATTATATGTAAGAGTTTAGCTTAAT
TTTTATCAACCACCTCACATGTTCTGTGTTAAATCTGGCCTTCTTAATTGATCATAGGTTGGAGAGAGTA
TGGGATCCTATTTTAGTTACTGGAGCTCCAAAGTGTATTAGTCAGTTCTTCTTAAACGCTGTAAGAGACC
CACAAAAATTTGTTGTTTTCTGTTCTCAGCTCAAATAAGGAATTCAATAGTCTGAGACATTTTATCGTTG
CTGCAGTTTGAGAGTTGGCATTCTTTTGATACAAATCCACTATATGCTCTTCTCCACGAGGCCATATACT
GTGAGGTATAGTCTCTTCAAATTTCTCATCTTTTTTTCTATTTCAGACAATTACTTCTTCTTGTTATCGT
TTATGTTTAAATGGAAACTTTTTCAGGGTGCTTCATCAGGATGGTCTGCTCATAGATTACGGGATAAATA
TGAGTACAAATTCGACGCAATGAAGGCAGTCAAAGAAAGTCAGCCTGTACTCTTCACAGGAGAGGTACAG
GTTTTGAGTATTTCTAATTGTATGGCTCATAGCTTGGATGATTGGTCCACATTGCTTAACTAAAATAGAA
TTTGGATTTGTATAGATGATATTTCCATGGATGTTTGATGAAATTCATGCCTTGAAGCCATTTAAAGCTG
CCGCCGATCTTTTGGCCAAGAAAGAGGATTGGCCTCCATTATATGATGTTCCTAGATTGCAGAATAACAA
GGTCTGTTTCAGAATCTTGATCGTTCTTTCATATGGATCAAATAATTTTACTCTGTTTCACATGATTTCT
TTTTGTAGGTGCCTGTTGCTGCAGCGGTTTACTACGAAGATATGTATGTAAACTTCAAGCTGGTGACGGA
AACAGCTTCTCATATATCGGGTATCAGACTTTGGGTAACGAATGAGTTTATGCATTCGGGTCTTCGTGAT
GCTGGAAGACAAATTATTGATCATTTGTTGGGAATGATCAATGGGAAAAAGCCTCTCTTTTGACCGAATT
CCTATCTAGACCCAGCTTTCTTGTACAAAGTGGTGATAACCTAGAGCTCGAATTTCCCCGATCGTTCAAA
CATTTGGCAATAAAGTTTCTTAAGATTGAATCCTGTTGCCGGTCTTGCGATGATTATCATATAATTTCTG
TTGAATTACGTTAAGCATGTAATAATTAACATGTAATGCATGACGTTATTTATGAGATGGGTTTTTATGA
TTAGAGTCCCGCAATTATACATTTAATACGCGATAGAAAACAAAATATAGCGCGCAAACTAGGATAAATT
ATCGCGCGCGGTGTCATCTATGTTACTAGATCGGGAATTGGTTCCGGAACCAATTCGTAATCATGTCATA
GCTGTTTCCTGTGTGAAATTGTTATCCGCTCACAATTCCACACAACATACGAGCCGGAAGCATAAAGTGT
AAAGCCTGGGGTGCCTAATGAGTGAGCTAACTCACATTAGGCTGAATTAGGCGCGCCTATTTCTATTAAT
TCCCGATCTAGTAACATAGATGACACCGCGCGCGATAATTTATCCTAGTTTGCGCGCTATATTTTGTTTT
CTATCGCGTATTAAATGTATAATTGCGGGACTCTAATCATAAAAACCCATCTCATAAATAACGTCATGCA
TTACATGTTAATTATTACATGCTTAACGTAATTCAACAGAAATTATATGATAATCATCGCAAGACCGGCA
ACAGGATTCAATCTTAAGAAACTTTATTGCCAAATGTTTGAACGATCGGGGAAATTCGGGGGATCGATCC
CGCGAACTGTGGACGAGAACTGTGCCACCAAGCGTAAGGCCGTTCTCTCGCATTTGCCTTGCTAGGCTCG
CGCGAGTTGCTGGCTGAGGCGTTCTCGAAATCAGCTCTTGTTCGGTCGGCATCTACTCTATTCCTTTGCC
CTCGGACGAGTGCTGGGGCGTCGGTTTCCACTATCGGCGAGTACTTCTACACAGCCATCGGTCCAGACGG
CCGCGCTTCTGCGGGCGATTTGTGTACGCCCGACAGTCCCGGCTCCGGATCGGACGATTGCGTCGCATCG
ACCCTGCGCCCAAGCTGCATCATCGAAATTGCCGTCAACCAAGCTCTGATAGAGTTGGTCAAGACCAATG
CGGAGCATATACGCCCGGAGCCGCGGCGATCCTGCAAGCTCCGGATGCCTCCGCTCGAAGTAGCGCGTCT
GCTGCTCCATACAAGCCAACCACGGCCTCCAGAAGAAGATGTTGGCGACCTCGTATTGGGAATCCCCGAA
CATCGCCTCGCTCCAGTCAATGACCGCTGTTATGCGGCCATTGTCCGTCAGGACATTGTTGGAGCCGAAA
TCCGCGTGCACGAGGTGCCGGACTTCGGGGCAGTCCTCGGCCCAAAGCATCAGCTCATCGAGAGCCTGCG
CGACGGACGCACTGACGGTGTCGTCCATCACAGTTTGCCAGTGATACACATGGGGATCAGCAATCGCGCA
TATGAAATCACGCCATGTAGTGTATTGACCGATTCCTTGCGGTCCGAATGGGCCGAACCCGCTCGTCTGG
CTAAGATCGGCCGCAGCGATCGCATCCATGGCCTCCGCGACCGGCTGCAGAACAGCGGGCAGTTCGGTTT
CAGGCAGGTCTTGCAACGTGACACCCTGTGCACGGCGGGAGATGCAATAGGTCAGGCTCTCGCTGAATGC
CCCAATGTCAAGCACTTCCGGAATCGGGAGCGCGGCCGATGCAAAGTGCCGATAAACATAACGATCTTTG
TAGAAACCATCGGCGCAGCTATTTACCCGCAGGACATATCCACGCCCTCCTACATCGAAGCTGAAAGCAC
GAGATTCTTCGCCCTCCGAGAGCTGCATCAGGTCGGAGACGCTGTCGAACTTTTCGATCAGAAACTTCTC
GACAGACGTCGCGGTGAGTTCAGGCTTTTTCATATCTTATTGCCCCCCGGGATCAGATCTGGATTGAGAG
TGAATATGAGACTCTAATTGGATACCGAGGGGAATTTATGGAACGTCAGTGGAGCATTTTTGACAAGAAA
TATTTGCTAGCTGATAGTGACCTTAGGCGACTTTTGAACGCGCAATAATGGTTTCTGACGTATGTGCTTA
GCTCATTAAACTCCAGAAACCCGCGGCTGAGTGGCTCCTTCAACGTTGCGGTTCTGTCAGTTCCAAACGT
AAAACGGCTTGTCCCGCGTCATCGGCGGGGGTCATAACGTGACTCCCTTAATTCTCCGCTCATGATCTTG
ATCCCCTGCGCCATCAGATCCTTGGCGGCAAGAAAGCCATCCAGTTTACTTTGCAGGGCTTCCCAACCTT
ACCAGAGGGCGCCCCAGCTGGCAATTCCGGTTCGCTTGCTGTCCATAAAACCGCCCAGTCTAGCTATCGC
CATGTAAGCCCACTGCAAGCTACCTGCTTTCTCTTTGCGCTTGCGTTTTCCCTTGTCCAGATAGCCCAGT
AGCTGACATTCATCCGGGGTCAGCACCGTTTCTGCGGACTGGCTTTCTACGTGTTCCGCTTCCTTTAGCA
GCCCTTGCGCCCTGAGTGCTTGCGGCAGCGTGAAGCTGATCCGTCGAGATTAATAGAAATAAATTCAGCC
TAATTCGGCGTTAATTCAGTACATTAAAAACGTCCGCAATGTGTTATTAAGTTGTCTAAGCGTCAATTTG
TTTACACCACAATATATCCTGCCACCAGCCAGCCAACAGCTCCCCGACCGGCAGCTCGGCACAAAATCAC
CACTCGATACAGGCAGCCCATCAGTCCGGGACGGCGTCAGCGGGAGAGCCGTTGTAAGGCGGCAGACTTT
GCTCATGTTACCGATGCTATTCGGAAGAACGGCAACTAAGCTGCCGGGTTTGAAACACGGATGATCTCGC
GGAGGGTAGCATGTTGATTGTAACGATGACAGAGCGTTGCTGCCTGTGATCAATTCGGGCACGAACCCAG
TGGACATAAGCCTGTTCGGTTCGTAAGCTGTAATGCAAGTAGCGTATGCGCTCACGCAACTGGTCCAGAA
CCTTGACCGAACGCAGCGGTGGTAACGGCGCAGTGGCGGTTTTCATGGCTTGTTATGACTGTTTTTTTGG
GGTACAGTCTATGCCTCGGGCATCCAAGCAGCAAGCGCGTTACGCCGTGGGTCGATGTTTGATGTTATGG
AGCAGCAACGATGTTACGCAGCAGGGCAGTCGCCCTAAAACAAAGTTAAACATCATGGGGGAAGCGGTGA
TCGCCGAAGTATCGACTCAACTATCAGAGGTAGTTGGCGTCATCGAGCGCCATCTCGAACCGACGTTGCT
GGCCGTACATTTGTACGGCTCCGCAGTGGATGGCGGCCTGAAGCCACACAGTGATATTGATTTGCTGGTT
ACGGTGACCGTAAGGCTTGATGAAACAACGCGGCGAGCTTTGATCAACGACCTTTTGGAAACTTCGGCTT
CCCCTGGAGAGAGCGAGATTCTCCGCGCTGTAGAAGTCACCATTGTTGTGCACGACGACATCATTCCGTG
GCGTTATCCAGCTAAGCGCGAACTGCAATTTGGAGAATGGCAGCGCAATGACATTCTTGCAGGTATCTTC
GAGCCAGCCACGATCGACATTGATCTGGCTATCTTGCTGACAAAAGCAAGAGAACATAGCGTTGCCTTGG
TAGGTCCAGCGGCGGAGGAACTCTTTGATCCGGTTCCTGAACAGGATCTATTTGAGGCGCTAAATGAAAC
CTTAACGCTATGGAACTCGCCGCCCGACTGGGCTGGCGATGAGCGAAATGTAGTGCTTACGTTGTCCCGC
ATTTGGTACAGCGCAGTAACCGGCAAAATCGCGCCGAAGGATGTCGCTGCCGACTGGGCAATGGAGCGCC
TGCCGGCCCAGTATCAGCCCGTCATACTTGAAGCTAGACAGGCTTATCTTGGACAAGAAGAAGATCGCTT
GGCCTCGCGCGCAGATCAGTTGGAAGAATTTGTCCACTACGTGAAAGGCGAGATCACCAAGGTAGTCGGC
AAATAATGTCTAGCTAGAAATTCGTTCAAGCCGACGCCGCTTCGCGGCGCGGCTTAACTCAAGCGTTAGA
TGCACTAAGCACATAATTGCTCACAGCCAAACTATCAGGTCAAGTCTGCTTTTATTATTTTTAAGCGTGC
ATAATAAGCCCTACACAAATTGGGAGATATATCATGCATGACCAAAATCCCTTAACGTGAGTTTTCGTTC
CACTGAGCGTCAGACCCCGTAGAAAAGATCAAAGGATCTTCTTGAGATCCTTTTTTTCTGCGCGTAATCT
GCTGCTTGCAAACAAAAAAACCACCGCTACCAGCGGTGGTTTGTTTGCCGGATCAAGAGCTACCAACTCT
TTTTCCGAAGGTAACTGGCTTCAGCAGAGCGCAGATACCAAATACTGTCCTTCTAGTGTAGCCGTAGTTA
GGCCACCACTTCAAGAACTCTGTAGCACCGCCTACATACCTCGCTCTGCTAATCCTGTTACCAGTGGCTG
CTGCCAGTGGCGATAAGTCGTGTCTTACCGGGTTGGACTCAAGACGATAGTTACCGGATAAGGCGCAGCG
GTCGGGCTGAACGGGGGGTTCGTGCACACAGCCCAGCTTGGAGCGAACGACCTACACCGAACTGAGATAC
CTACAGCGTGAGCTATGAGAAAGCGCCACGCTTCCCGAAGGGAGAAAGGCGGACAGGTATCCGGTAAGCG
GCAGGGTCGGAACAGGAGAGCGCACGAGGGAGCTTCCAGGGGGAAACGCCTGGTATCTTTATAGTCCTGT
CGGGTTTCGCCACCTCTGACTTGAGCGTCGATTTTTGTGATGCTCGTCAGGGGGGCGGAGCCTATGGAAA
AACGCCAGCAACGCGGCCTTTTTACGGTTCCTGGCCTTTTGCTGGCCTTTTGCTCACATGTTCTTTCCTG
CGTTATCCCCTGATTCTGTGGATAACCGTATTACCGCCTTTGAGTGAGCTGATACCGCTCGCCGCAGCCG
AACGACCGAGCGCAGCGAGTCAGTGAGCGAGGAAGCGGAAGAGCGCCTGATGCGGTATTTTCTCCTTACG
CATCTGTGCGGTATTTCACACCGCATATGGTGCACTCTCAGTACAATCTGCTCTGATGCCGCATAGTTAA
GCCAGTATACACTCCGCTATCGCTACGTGACTGGGTCATGGCTGCGCCCCGACACCCGCCAACACCCGCT
GACGCGCCCTGACGGGCTTGTCTGCTCCCGGCATCCGCTTACAGACAAGCTGTGACCGTCTCCGGGAGCT
GCATGTGTCAGAGGTTTTCACCGTCATCACCGAAACGCGCGAGGCAGGGTGCCTTGATGTGGGCGCCGGC
GGTCGAGTGGCGACGGCGCGGCTTGTCCGCGCCCTGGTAGATTGCCTGGCCGTAGGCCAGCCATTTTTGA
GCGGCCAGCGGCCGCGATAGGCCGACGCGAAGCGGCGGGGCGTAGGGAGCGCAGCGACCGAAGGGTAGGC
GCTTTTTGCAGCTCTTCGGCTGTGCGCTGGCCAGACAGTTATGCACAGGCCAGGCGGGTTTTAAGAGTTT
TAATAAGTTTTAAAGAGTTTTAGGCGGAAAAATCGCCTTTTTTCTCTTTTATATCAGTCACTTACATGTG
TGACCGGTTCCCAATGTACGGCTTTGGGTTCCCAATGTACGGGTTCCGGTTCCCAATGTACGGCTTTGGG
TTCCCAATGTACGTGCTATCCACAGGAAAGAGACCTTTTCGACCTTTTTCCCCTGCTAGGGCAATTTGCC
CTAGCATCTGCTCCGTACATTAGGAACCGGCGGATGCTTCGCCCTCGATCAGGTTGCGGTAGCGCATGAC
TAGGATCGGGCCAGCCTGCCCCGCCTCCTCCTTCAAATCGTACTCCGGCAGGTCATTTGACCCGATCAGC
TTGCGCACGGTGAAACAGAACTTCTTGAACTCTCCGGCGCTGCCACTGCGTTCGTAGATCGTCTTGAACA
ACCATCTGGCTTCTGCCTTGCCTGCGGCGCGGCGTGCCAGGCGGTAGAGAAAACGGCCGATGCCGGGATC
GATCAAAAAGTAATCGGGGTGAACCGTCAGCACGTCCGGGTTCTTGCCTTCTGTGATCTCGCGGTACATC
CAATCAGCTAGCTCGATCTCGATGTACTCCGGCCGCCCGGTTTCGCTCTTTACGATCTTGTAGCGGCTAA
TCAAGGCTTCACCCTCGGATACCGTCACCAGGCGGCCGTTCTTGGCCTTCTTCGTACGCTGCATGGCAAC
GTGCGTGGTGTTTAACCGAATGCAGGTTTCTACCAGGTCGTCTTTCTGCTTTCCGCCATCGGCTCGCCGG
CAGAACTTGAGTACGTCCGCAACGTGTGGACGGAACACGCGGCCGGGCTTGTCTCCCTTCCCTTCCCGGT
ATCGGTTCATGGATTCGGTTAGATGGGAAACCGCCATCAGTACCAGGTCGTAATCCCACACACTGGCCAT
GCCGGCCGGCCCTGCGGAAACCTCTACGTGCCCGTCTGGAAGCTCGTAGCGGATCACCTCGCCAGCTCGT
CGGTCACGCTTCGACAGACGGAAAACGGCCACGTCCATGATGCTGCGACTATCGCGGGTGCCCACGTCAT
AGAGCATCGGAACGAAAAAATCTGGTTGCTCGTCGCCCTTGGGCGGCTTCCTAATCGACGGCGCACCGGC
TGCCGGCGGTTGCCGGGATTCTTTGCGGATTCGATCAGCGGCCGCTTGCCACGATTCACCGGGGCGTGCT
TCTGCCTCGATGCGTTGCCGCTGGGCGGCCTGCGCGGCCTTCAACTTCTCCACCAGGTCATCACCCAGCG
CCGCGCCGATTTGTACCGGGCCGGATGGTTTGCGACCGCTCACGCCGATTCCTCGGGCTTGGGGGTTCCA
GTGCCATTGCAGGGCCGGCAGACAACCCAGCCGCTTACGCCTGGCCAACCGCCCGTTCCTCCACACATGG
GGCATTCCACGGCGTCGGTGCCTGGTTGTTCTTGATTTTCCATGCCGCCTCCTTTAGCCGCTAAAATTCA
TCTACTCATTTATTCATTTGCTCATTTACTCTGGTAGCTGCGCGATGTATTCAGATAGCAGCTCGGTAAT
GGTCTTGCCTTGGCGTACCGCGTACATCTTCAGCTTGGTGTGATCCTCCGCCGGCAACTGAAAGTTGACC
CGCTTCATGGCTGGCGTGTCTGCCAGGCTGGCCAACGTTGCAGCCTTGCTGCTGCGTGCGCTCGGACGGC
CGGCACTTAGCGTGTTTGTGCTTTTGCTCATTTTCTCTTTACCTCATTAACTCAAATGAGTTTTGATTTA
ATTTCAGCGGCCAGCGCCTGGACCTCGCGGGCAGCGTCGCCCTCGGGTTCTGATTCAAGAACGGTTGTGC
CGGCGGCGGCAGTGCCTGGGTAGCTCACGCGCTGCGTGATACGGGACTCAAGAATGGGCAGCTCGTACCC
GGCCAGCGCCTCGGCAACCTCACCGCCGATGCGCGTGCCTTTGATCGCCCGCGACACGACAAAGGCCGCT
TGTAGCCTTCCATCCGTGACCTCAATGCGCTGCTTAACCAGCTCCACCAGGTCGGCGGTGGCCCATATGT
CGTAAGGGCTTGGCTGCACCGGAATCAGCACGAAGTCGGCTGCCTTGATCGCGGACACAGCCAAGTCCGC
CGCCTGGGGCGCTCCGTCGATCACTACGAAGTCGCGCCGGCCGATGGCCTTCACGTCGCGGTCAATCGTC
GGGCGGTCGATGCCGACAACGGTTAGCGGTTGATCTTCCCGCACGGCCGCCCAATCGCGGGCACTGCCCT
GGGGATCGGAATCGACTAACAGAACATCGGCCCCGGCGAGTTGCAGGGCGCGGGCTAGATGGGTTGCGAT
GGTCGTCTTGCCTGACCCGCCTTTCTGGTTAAGTACAGCGATAACCTTCATGCGTTCCCCTTGCGTATTT
GTTTATTTACTCATCGCATCATATACGCAGCGACCGCATGACGCAAGCTGTTTTACTCAAATACACATCA
CCTTTTTAGACGGCGGCGCTCGGTTTCTTCAGCGGCCAAGCTGGCCGGCCAGGCCGCCAGCTTGGCATCA
GACAAACCGGCCAGGATTTCATGCAGCCGCACGGTTGAGACGTGCGCGGGCGGCTCGAACACGTACCCGG
CCGCGATCATCTCCGCCTCGATCTCTTCGGTAATGAAAAACGGTTCGTCCTGGCCGTCCTGGTGCGGTTT
CATGCTTGTTCCTCTTGGCGTTCATTCTCGGCGGCCGCCAGGGCGTCGGCCTCGGTCAATGCGTCCTCAC
GGAAGGCACCGCGCCGCCTGGCCTCGGTGGGCGTCACTTCCTCGCTGCGCTCAAGTGCGCGGTACAGGGT
CGAGCGATGCACGCCAAGCAGTGCAGCCGCCTCTTTCACGGTGCGGCCTTCCTGGTCGATCAGCTCGCGG
GCGTGCGCGATCTGTGCCGGGGTGAGGGTAGGGCGGGGGCCAAACTTCACGCCTCGGGCCTTGGCGGCCT
CGCGCCCGCTCCGGGTGCGGTCGATGATTAGGGAACGCTCGAACTCGGCAATGCCGGCGAACACGGTCAA
CACCATGCGGCCGGCCGGCGTGGTGGTGTCGGCCCACGGCTCTGCCAGGCTACGCAGGCCCGCGCCGGCC
TCCTGGATGCGCTCGGCAATGTCCAGTAGGTCGCGGGTGCTGCGGGCCAGGCGGTCTAGCCTGGTCACTG
TCACAACGTCGCCAGGGCGTAGGTGGTCAAGCATCCTGGCCAGCTCCGGGCGGTCGCGCCTGGTGCCGGT
GATCTTCTCGGAAAACAGCTTGGTGCAGCCGGCCGCGTGCAGTTCGGCCCGTTGGTTGGTCAAGTCCTGG
TCGTCGGTGCTGACGCGGGCATAGCCCAGCAGGCCAGCGGCGGCGCTCTTGTTCATGGCGTAATGTCTCC
GGTTCTAGTCGCAAGTATTCTACTTTATGCGACTAAAACACGCGACAAGAAAACGCCAGGAAAAGGGCAG
GGCGGCAGCCTGTCGCGTAACTTAGGACTTGTGCGACATGTCGTTTTCAGAAGACGGCTGCACTGAACGT
CAGAAGCCGACTGCACTATAGCAGCGGAGGGGTTGGATCAAAGTACTTTGATCCCGAGGGGAACCCTGTG
GTTGGCATGCACATACAAATGGACGAACGGATAAACCT
Features (pLannotate 1.2.2; 29 found; start..end, strand, type, name):
     54..78      -  misc_feature   RB T-DNA repeat: right border repeat from nopaline C58 T-DNA
    144..298     -  CDS            lacZα (fragment): LacZα fragment of β-galactosidase; lacZ fragment
    301..321     -  misc_feature   MCS (fragment): pUC18/19 multiple cloning site
    812..1153    +  promoter       CaMV 35S promoter: strong constitutive promoter from cauliflower mosaic virus
   1196..1285    +  CDS            3xHA: three tandem HA epitope tags
   1307..1331    +  protein_bind   attB1: mutant version of attB; recombination site for the Gateway® BP reaction BP Clonase™
   1624..2301    +  CDS            pip (fragment): PIP_AERSO - Also known as pap. Experimental evidence at protein level: Swiss-Prot protein existence level 1. Higher activity toward long peptides. Acts on hydroxyproline beta-naphthylamide with almost as high an activity as on proline beta- naphthylamide. From Aeromonas sobria.
   3096..3224    +  CDS            pip (fragment): PIP_AERSO - Also known as pap. Experimental evidence at protein level: Swiss-Prot protein existence level 1. Higher activity toward long peptides. Acts on hydroxyproline beta-naphthylamide with almost as high an activity as on proline beta- naphthylamide. From Aeromonas sobria.
   3299..3460    +  CDS            pip (fragment): PIP_AERSO - Also known as pap. Experimental evidence at protein level: Swiss-Prot protein existence level 1. Higher activity toward long peptides. Acts on hydroxyproline beta-naphthylamide with almost as high an activity as on proline beta- naphthylamide. From Aeromonas sobria.
   3510..3534    -  protein_bind   attB2: mutant version of attB; recombination site for the Gateway® BP reaction BP Clonase™
   3560..3812    +  terminator     NOS terminator: nopaline synthase terminator and poly(A) signal
   3867..3889    -  protein_bind   lac operator (fragment): The lac repressor binds to the lac operator to inhibit transcription in E. coli. This inhibition can be relieved by adding lactose or isopropyl-β-D-thiogalactopyranoside (IPTG). lac repressor encoded by lacI
   3893..3923    -  promoter       lac promoter: promoter for the E. coli lac operon
   3938..3959    -  protein_bind   CAP binding site: CAP binding activates transcription in the presence of cAMP. E. coli catabolite activator protein
   3995..4247    -  terminator     NOS terminator: nopaline synthase terminator and poly(A) signal
   4398..5423    -  CDS            HygR: aminoglycoside phosphotransferase from E. coli; aph(4)-Ia; confers resistance to hygromycin
   5475..5654    -  promoter       NOS promoter: nopaline synthase promoter
   5734..6063    -  CDS            tnpA (fragment): TN5P_ECOLX - Also known as tnp. Experimental evidence at protein level: Swiss-Prot protein existence level 1. Mediates transposition of transposon Tn5 by a 'cut and paste' mechanism. First, the monomeric transposase binds the 19 bp inverted DNA repeats flanking the transposon. Then, dimerization of the DNA- bound transposase creates a synaptic DNA complex. After nicking of the first DNA strand, excision of the transposon proceeds through a series of intermediates. The transposase then mediates the insertion of the transposon at a new site by strand transfer. The activity of the wild- type tran
   6160..6184    -  misc_feature   LB T-DNA repeat: left border repeat from nopaline C58 T-DNA
   6443..6466    +  promoter       Pc promoter (fragment): intI1 (promoter lies within the coding sequence); class 1 integron promoter
   6642..6698    +  CDS            GmR (fragment): gentamycin acetyltransferase; aacC1; confers resistance to gentamycin
   6709..7496    +  CDS            SmR (fragment): aminoglycoside adenylyltransferase (Murphy, 1985); aadA; confers resistance to spectinomycin and streptomycin
   7742..8330    +  rep_origin     ori: high-copy-number ColE1/pMB1/pBR322/pUC origin of replication
   8516..8656    -  misc_feature   bom: basis of mobility region from pBR322
   8758..8797    -  CDS            rop (fragment): Rop protein, which maintains plasmids at low copy number; rop
   9000..9194    -  rep_origin     pVS1 oriV: origin of replication for the Pseudomonas plasmid pVS1 (Heeb et al., 2000)
   9260..10333   -  CDS            pVS1 RepA: replication protein from the Pseudomonas plasmid pVS1 (Heeb et al., 2000)
  10762..11391   -  CDS            pVS1 StaA: stability protein from the Pseudomonas plasmid pVS1 (Heeb et al., 2000)
  11951..12352   -  CDS            Y4CG_SINFN (fragment): Protein inferred from homology: Swiss-Prot protein existence level 3. From Sinorhizobium fredii (strain NBRC 101917 / NGR234).
