[The description below was written by a language model from this plasmid's Addgene catalogue record and pLannotate feature annotations shown in this document.]
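Description:
pGWB515_35S-HA-(ΔTP)DM3(Col-0) S214A is a Gateway-derived binary T-DNA vector for plant expression, built on the pGWB515 backbone and intended for stable transformation or transient expression in plants. It carries a ColE1/pUC-type origin with the pBR322 bom site for propagation in E. coli. The pVS1 oriV, RepA and StaA functions allow replication and stable maintenance in Agrobacterium. Bacterial selection is by spectinomycin through the aadA (SmR) gene.

Between the nopaline-type right and left border repeats lie two plant cassettes. The first uses the CaMV 35S promoter to drive an N-terminal 3xHA tag. This is followed by attB1, the insert, attB2 and a NOS terminator, the attB sites being the scars of the Gateway recombination that installed the gene. The insert is DM3 (DANGEROUS MIX 3, At3g61540) from Arabidopsis thaliana accession Col-0, lacking amino acids 1–52 (the "ΔTP" in the name, presumably a transit peptide, though the record does not spell this out) and carrying an S214A substitution. The automated annotation marks three separated stretches of the insert as fragments resembling a bacterial proline iminopeptidase. These labels are homology hits and fit the description of DM3 as an alpha/beta hydrolase; the gaps between them may reflect introns or simply unmatched regions, which the record does not clarify. The second cassette, in the opposite orientation, is a NOS promoter–HygR–NOS terminator unit giving hygromycin selection of transformed plant tissue.

The associated study concerns structural determinants of DM3 in NLR-mediated genetic incompatibility. The construct therefore provides constitutive expression of an HA-detectable, truncated point-mutant DM3 for comparison with other variants. The specific functional role of S214 is not stated in the record.
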