Addgene plasmid #229723: pGWB515_35S-HA-(ΔTP)DM3(Col-0) S214A
Purpose: Stable transformation or transient expression of gene of interest in plants
Depositing lab: Eunyoung Chae. Depositing organization: National University of Singapore. Publication: Structural determinants of DANGEROUS MIX 3, an alpha/beta hydrolase that triggers NLR-mediated genetic incompatibility in plants. Wan WL, Kim G, Kim N, Tan YY, Watari M, Charoennit N, Lee RRQ, Phang IRK, Wang J, Liew YY, Hu D, Ng SK, Zhang Y, Jang IC, Song JJ, Chae E. Mol Cell. 2025 Jul 17;85(14):2776-2795.e8. doi: 10.1016/j.molcel.2025.06.021. PubMed 40680723.
Backbone
  Vector backbone: pGWB515
  Backbone manufacturer: Tsuyoshi Nakagawa (Addgene plasmid #74857)
  Vector type: Plant Expression
Growth in bacteria
  Bacterial resistance: Spectinomycin, 50 μg/mL
  Growth temperature: 37°C
  Growth strain: DH5alpha
  Copy number: High Copy
Gene/Insert
  Gene/Insert name: DM3(Col-0) (alt name: At3g61540)
  Species: A. thaliana (mustard weed)
  Mutation: amino acid 1-52 were deleted, S214A
  Entrez Gene: AT3G61540 (a.k.a. AT3G61540)
  Cloning method: Gateway Cloning
Terms and licenses: Academic/Nonprofit Terms; Industry Terms: Not Available to Industry
Depositor comments: Please visit https://doi.org/10.1101/2024.10.28.620575 for bioRxiv preprint.
How to cite: pGWB515_35S-HA-(ΔTP)DM3(Col-0) S214A was a gift from Eunyoung Chae (Addgene plasmid # 229723 ; http://n2t.net/addgene:229723 ; RRID:Addgene_229723)
